>Addgene plasmid #81634 | pDONR223_OR2M2_p.E232V | addgene full sequence | sequence record 167449 | Addgene NGS Result
GGCAGTTCCCTACTCTCGCGTTAACGCTAGCATGGATGTTTTCCCAGTCACGACGTTGTAAAACGACGGC
CAGTCTTAAGCTCGGGCCCCAAATAATGATTTTATTTTGACTGATAGTGACCTGTTCGTTGCAACAAATT
GATGAGCAATGCTTTTTTATAATGCCAACTTTGTACAAAAAAGTTGGCACCATGGCATGGGAGAATCAGA
CCTTCAACTCCGACTTCATCCTCCTTGGAATCTTCAATCACAGCCCACCACACACGTTCCTCTTCTTTCT
GGTCCTGGGCATCTTTTTAGTGGCCTTCATGGGAAACTCTGTCATGGTTCTCCTCATCTACCTGGACACC
CAGCTCCACACCCCCATGTACTTCCTCCTCAGCCAACTGTCCCTCATGGACCTCATGCTCATCTGCACCA
CCGTACCCAAGATGGCCTTCAACTACTTGTCTGGCAGCAAGTCCATTTCTATGGCTGGTTGTGTCACACA
AATTTTCTTCTATATATCACTGTCTGGCTCTGAATGTTTTCTTTTGGCTGTTATGGCTTATGACCGCTAT
ATTGCTATTTGCCACCCTCTAAGATATACCAATCTCATGAATCCTAAAATTTGTGGACTTATGGCTACCT
TCTCCTGGATCCTGGGCTCTACAGATGGAATCATTGATGCTGTAGCCACATTTTCCTTCTCCTTTTGTGG
GTCTCGGGAAATAGCCCACTTCTTCTGTGAATTCCCTTCCCTACTAATCCTCTCATGCAATGACACATCA
ATATTTGAAGAGGTTATTTTCATCTGCTGTATAGTAATGCTTGTTTTCCCTGTTGCAATCATCATTGCTT
CCTATGCTGGAGTTATTCTGGCTGTCATTCACATGGGATCTGGAGTGGGTCGTTGCAAAGCTTTCACGAC
CTGTTCCTCTCACCTCATGGTGGTGGGAATGTACTATGGAGCAGCTTTGTTCATGTACATACGGCCCACA
TCTGATCACTCCCCAACGCAGGACAAGATGGTGTCTGTATTCTACACCATCCTCACTCCCATGCTGAATC
CCCTCATCTACAGCCTCCGCAACAAGGAGGTGACTAGAGCATTCATGAAGATCTTAGGAAAGGGCAAGTC
TGAGAGTGAGTTACCTCATAAACTTTATGTTTTGCTGTTTGCTAAATTCTTCTTTCTAATATCCATCTTT
TTCTATGATGTCAAAATACTAGCATTGATTATGTACATTGCCTAATTGCCAACTTTCTTGTACAAAGTTG
TCATTATAAGAAAGCATTGCTTATCAATTTGTTGCAACGAACAGGTCACTATCAGTCAAAATAAAATCAT
TATTTGCCATCCAGCTGATATCCCCTATAGTGAGTCGTATTACATGGTCATAGCTGTTTCCTGGCAGCTC
TGGCCCGTGTCTCAAAATCTCTGATGTTACATTGCACAAGATAAAAATATATCATCATGCCTCCTCTAGA
CCAGCCAGGACAGAAATGCCTCGACTTCGCTGCTACCCAAGGTTGCCGGGTGACGCACACCGTGGAAACG
GATGAAGGCACGAACCCAGTGGACATAAGCCTGTTCGGTTCGTAAGCTGTAATGCAAGTAGCGTATGCGC
TCACGCAACTGGTCCAGAACCTTGACCGAACGCAGCGGTGGTAACGGCGCAGTGGCGGTTTTCATGGCTT
GTTATGACTGTTTTTTTGGGGTACAGTCTATGCCTCGGGCATCCAAGCAGCAAGCGCGTTACGCCGTGGG
TCGATGTTTGATGTTATGGAGCAGCAACGATGTTACGCAGCAGGGCAGTCGCCCTAAAACAAAGTTAAAC
ATTATGAGGGAAGCGGTGATCGCCGAAGTATCGACTCAACTATCAGAGGTAGTTGGCGTCATCGAGCGCC
ATCTCGAACCGACGTTGCTGGCCGTACATTTGTACGGCTCCGCAGTGGATGGCGGCCTGAAGCCACACAG
TGATATTGATTTGCTGGTTACGGTGACCGTAAGGCTTGATGAAACAACGCGGCGAGCTTTGATCAACGAC
CTTTTGGAAACTTCGGCTTCCCCTGGAGAGAGCGAGATTCTCCGCGCTGTAGAAGTCACCATTGTTGTGC
ACGACGACATCATTCCGTGGCGTTATCCAGCTAAGCGCGAACTGCAATTTGGAGAATGGCAGCGCAATGA
CATTCTTGCAGGTATCTTCGAGCCAGCCACGATCGACATTGATCTGGCTATCTTGCTGACAAAAGCAAGA
GAACATAGCGTTGCCTTGGTAGGTCCAGCGGCGGAGGAACTCTTTGATCCGGTTCCTGAACAGGATCTAT
TTGAGGCGCTAAATGAAACCTTAACGCTATGGAACTCGCCGCCCGACTGGGCTGGCGATGAGCGAAATGT
AGTGCTTACGTTGTCCCGCATTTGGTACAGCGCAGTAACCGGCAAAATCGCGCCGAAGGATGTCGCTGCC
GACTGGGCAATGGAGCGCCTGCCGGCCCAGTATCAGCCCGTCATACTTGAAGCTAGACAGGCTTATCTTG
GACAAGAAGAAGATCGCTTGGCCTCGCGCGCAGATCAGTTGGAAGAATTTGTCCACTACGTGAAAGGCGA
GATCACCAAGGTAGTCGGCAAATAACCCTCGAGCCACCCATGACCAAAATCCCTTAACGTGAGTTACGCG
TCGTTCCACTGAGCGTCAGACCCCGTAGAAAAGATCAAAGGATCTTCTTGAGATCCTTTTTTTCTGCGCG
TAATCTGCTGCTTGCAAACAAAAAAACCACCGCTACCAGCGGTGGTTTGTTTGCCGGATCAAGAGCTACC
AACTCTTTTTCCGAAGGTAACTGGCTTCAGCAGAGCGCAGATACCAAATACTGTTCTTCTAGTGTAGCCG
TAGTTAGGCCACCACTTCAAGAACTCTGTAGCACCGCCTACATACCTCGCTCTGCTAATCCTGTTACCAG
TGGCTGCTGCCAGTGGCGATAAGTCGTGTCTTACCGGGTTGGACTCAAGACGATAGTTACCGGATAAGGC
GCAGCGGTCGGGCTGAACGGGGGGTTCGTGCACACAGCCCAGCTTGGAGCGAACGACCTACACCGAACTG
AGATACCTACAGCGTGAGCTATGAGAAAGCGCCACGCTTCCCGAAGGGAGAAAGGCGGACAGGTATCCGG
TAAGCGGCAGGGTCGGAACAGGAGAGCGCACGAGGGAGCTTCCAGGGGGAAACGCCTGGTATCTTTATAG
TCCTGTCGGGTTTCGCCACCTCTGACTTGAGCGTCGATTTTTGTGATGCTCGTCAGGGGGGCGGAGCCTA
TGGAAAAACGCCAGCAACGCGGCCTTTTTACGGTTCCTGGCCTTTTGCTGGCCTTTTGCTCACATGTTCT
TTCCTGCGTTATCCCCTGATTCTGTGGATAACCGTATTACCGCCTTTGAGTGAGCTGATACCGCTCGCCG
CAGCCGAACGACCGAGCGCAGCGAGTCAGTGAGCGAGGAAGCGGAAGAGCGCCCAATACGCAAACCGCCT
CTCCCCGCGCGTTGGCCGATTCATTAATGCAGCTGGCACGACAGGTTTCCCGACTGGAAAGCGGGCAGTG
AGCGCAACGCAATTAATACGCGTACCGCTAGCCAGGAAGAGTTTGTAGAAACGCAAAAAGGCCATCCGTC
AGGATGGCCTTCTGCTTAGTTTGATGCCTGGCAGTTTATGGCGGGCGTCCTGCCCGCCACCCTCCGGGCC
GTTGCTTCACAACGTTCAAATCCGCTCCCGGCGGATTTGTCCTACTCAGGAGAGCGTTCACCGACAAACA
ACAGATAAAACGAAAGGCCCAGTCTTCCGACTGAGCCTTTCGTTTTATTTGATGCCT
Features (pLannotate 1.2.2; 12 found; start..end, strand, type, name):
     38..74      -  CDS            lacZα (fragment): LacZα fragment of β-galactosidase; lacZ fragment
     91..186     +  protein_bind   attL3: mutant version of attL; recombination site for the Gateway® LR reaction LR Clonase™
    198..1100    +  CDS            Olfr56: OLF56_MOUSE - Also known as Mor276-1 From Mus musculus (Mouse).
   1243..1336    -  protein_bind   attL2 (fragment): mutant version of attL; recombination site for the Gateway® LR reaction LR Clonase™
   1354..1372    -  promoter       T7 promoter: promoter for bacteriophage T7 RNA polymerase
   1562..1585    +  promoter       Pc promoter (fragment): intI1 (promoter lies within the coding sequence); class 1 integron promoter
   1761..1817    +  CDS            GmR (fragment): gentamycin acetyltransferase; aacC1; confers resistance to gentamycin
   1824..2615    +  CDS            SmR: aminoglycoside adenylyltransferase (Murphy, 1985); aadA; confers resistance to spectinomycin and streptomycin
   2708..3296    +  rep_origin     ori: high-copy-number ColE1/pMB1/pBR322/pUC origin of replication
   3479..3571    +  CDS            lacI (fragment): lac repressor; lacI; The lac repressor binds to the lac operator to inhibit transcription in E. coli. This inhibition can be relieved by adding lactose or isopropyl-β-D-thiogalactopyranoside (IPTG).
   3626..3653    -  terminator     rrnB T2 terminator: transcription terminator T2 from the E. coli rrnB gene
   3785..3828    +  terminator     rrnB T1 terminator: Escherichia coli rrnB; transcription terminator T1 from the E. coli rrnB gene
