[The description below was written by a language model from this plasmid's Addgene catalogue record and pLannotate feature annotations shown in this document.]
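Description:
pDONR223_OR2M2_p.E232V is a Gateway entry clone built on the Invitrogen pDONR223 backbone and carrying a mutant allele of the human olfactory receptor gene OR2M2. It is a bacterial propagation plasmid rather than an expression vector. A high-copy ColE1/pUC-type origin maintains it in E. coli, and selection relies on the aadA (SmR) aminoglycoside adenylyltransferase gene, which confers spectinomycin resistance and sits downstream of a class 1 integron Pc promoter fragment. rrnB T1 and T2 terminators help insulate the cloning region from read-through transcription. Short lacZα, lacI and gentamicin-resistance fragments are backbone remnants with no evident function.

The open reading frame lies between two attL recombination sites, which the automated annotation labels as attL3 and a partial attL2. These sites allow LR Clonase transfer of the insert into any compatible Gateway destination vector. The record lists no promoter for the insert, so expression depends on the destination vector chosen; a T7 promoter sits just outside one attL site. The catalogue lists two substitutions relative to the reference transcript, R220G and the E232V change that names the construct. The clone is in the "closed" configuration, with a stop codon directly after the coding sequence, so C-terminal fusion tags from a destination vector would not be translated. The feature table labels the roughly 900 bp insert as mouse Olfr56, which most likely reflects a homology-based match to a related olfactory receptor, since the catalogue states a human origin.

The plasmid belongs to the Target Accelerator Plasmid Collection. It serves as a source clone for moving this rare cancer-associated variant into expression vectors for systematic functional testing of candidate oncogenic alleles.
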