Addgene plasmid #81634: pDONR223_OR2M2_p.E232V
Purpose: Gateway Donor vector containing OR2M2 , part of the Target Accelerator Plasmid Collection.
Depositing lab: Jesse Boehm & William Hahn & David Root. Depositing organization: Broad Institute. Publication: Systematic Functional Interrogation of Rare Cancer Variants Identifies Oncogenic Alleles. Kim E, Ilic N, Shrestha Y, Zou L, Kamburov A, Zhu C, Yang X, Lubonja R, Tran N, Nguyen C, Lawrence MS, Piccioni F, Bagul M, Doench JG, Chouinard CR, Wu X, Hogstrom L, Natoli T, Tamayo P, Horn H, Corsello SM, Lage K, Root DE, Subramanian A, Golub TR, Getz G, Boehm JS, Hahn WC. Cancer Discov. 2016 Jul;6(7):714-26. doi: 10.1158/2159-8290.CD-16-0160. Epub 2016 May 4. PubMed 27147599.
Backbone
  Vector backbone: pDONR223
  Backbone manufacturer: Invitrogen
  Backbone size w/o insert (bp): 2790
  Vector type: Gateway Entry vector
Growth in bacteria
  Bacterial resistance: Spectinomycin, 50 μg/mL
  Growth temperature: 37°C
  Growth strain: DH5alpha
  Copy number: High Copy
Gene/Insert
  Gene/Insert name: OR2M2
  Species: H. sapiens (human)
  Mutation: R220G; E232V
  GenBank ID: NM_001004688.1
  Entrez Gene: OR2M2 (a.k.a. OR2M2Q, OST423)
  Promoter: None
  Cloning method: Gateway Cloning
  Sequencing primers: 5′ M13pUC-fwd; 3′ M13-Rev
Terms and licenses: Academic/Nonprofit Terms; Industry Terms: Not Available to Industry
Depositor comments: Closed state: stop codon immediately follows insert
How to cite: pDONR223_OR2M2_p.E232V was a gift from Jesse Boehm & William Hahn & David Root (Addgene plasmid # 81634 ; http://n2t.net/addgene:81634 ; RRID:Addgene_81634)
