>Addgene plasmid #81634 | pDONR223_OR2M2_p.E232V | depositor partial sequence | sequence record 154953 | Insert sequence
ATGGCATGGGAGAATCAGACCTTCAACTCCGACTTCATCCTCCTTGGAATCTTCAATCACAGCCCACCAC
ACACGTTCCTCTTCTTTCTGGTCCTGGGCATCTTTTTAGTGGCCTTCATGGGAAACTCTGTCATGGTTCT
CCTCATCTACCTGGACACCCAGCTCCACACCCCCATGTACTTCCTCCTCAGCCAACTGTCCCTCATGGAC
CTCATGCTCATCTGCACCACCGTACCCAAGATGGCCTTCAACTACTTGTCTGGCAGCAAGTCCATTTCTA
TGGCTGGTTGTGTCACACAAATTTTCTTCTATATATCACTGTCTGGCTCTGAATGTTTTCTTTTGGCTGT
TATGGCTTATGACCGCTATATTGCTATTTGCCACCCTCTAAGATATACCAATCTCATGAATCCTAAAATT
TGTGGACTTATGGCTACCTTCTCCTGGATCCTGGGCTCTACAGATGGAATCATTGATGCTGTAGCCACAT
TTTCCTTCTCCTTTTGTGGGTCTCGGGAAATAGCCCACTTCTTCTGTGAATTCCCTTCCCTACTAATCCT
CTCATGCAATGACACATCAATATTTGAAGAGGTTATTTTCATCTGCTGTATAGTAATGCTTGTTTTCCCT
GTTGCAATCATCATTGCTTCCTATGCTGGAGTTATTCTGGCTGTCATTCACATGGGATCTGGAGTGGGTC
GTTGCAAAGCTTTCACGACCTGTTCCTCTCACCTCATGGTGGTGGGAATGTACTATGGAGCAGCTTTGTT
CATGTACATACGGCCCACATCTGATCACTCCCCAACGCAGGACAAGATGGTGTCTGTATTCTACACCATC
CTCACTCCCATGCTGAATCCCCTCATCTACAGCCTCCGCAACAAGGAGGTGACTAGAGCATTCATGAAGA
TCTTAGGAAAGGGCAAGTCTGAGAGTGAGTTACCTCATAAACTTTATGTTTTGCTGTTTGCTAAATTCTT
CTTTCTAATATCCATCTTTTTCTATGATGTCAAAATACTAGCATTGATTATGTACATTGCC
